>Addgene plasmid #157353 | pD649-HAsp-UNC5D-COMP5AP-AviTag-9xHis | depositor full sequence | sequence record 303815 | Full Sequence
TTTCAATATTATTGAAGCATTTATCAGGGTTATTGTCTCATGAGCGGATACATATTTGAATGTATTTAGA
AAAATAAACAAATAGGGGTCAGTGTTACAACCAATTAACCAATTCTGAACATTATCGCGAGCCCATTTAT
ACCTGAATATGGCTCATAACACCCCTTGCTCATGACCAAAATCCCTTAACGTGAGTTACGCGCGCGTCGT
TCCACTGAGCGTCAGACCCCGTAGAAAAGATCAAAGGATCTTCTTGAGATCCTTTTTTTCTGCGCGTAAT
CTGCTGCTTGCAAACAAAAAAACCACCGCTACCAGCGGTGGTTTGTTTGCCGGATCAAGAGCTACCAACT
CTTTTTCCGAAGGTAACTGGCTTCAGCAGAGCGCAGATACCAAATACTGTTCTTCTAGTGTAGCCGTAGT
TAGCCCACCACTTCAAGAACTCTGTAGCACCGCCTACATACCTCGCTCTGCTAATCCTGTTACCAGTGGC
TGCTGCCAGTGGCGATAAGTCGTGTCTTACCGGGTTGGACTCAAGACGATAGTTACCGGATAAGGCGCAG
CGGTCGGGCTGAACGGGGGGTTCGTGCACACAGCCCAGCTTGGAGCGAACGACCTACACCGAACTGAGAT
ACCTACAGCGTGAGCTATGAGAAAGCGCCACGCTTCCCGAAGGGAGAAAGGCGGACAGGTATCCGGTAAG
CGGCAGGGTCGGAACAGGAGAGCGCACGAGGGAGCTTCCAGGGGGAAACGCCTGGTATCTTTATAGTCCT
GTCGGGTTTCGCCACCTCTGACTTGAGCGTCGATTTTTGTGATGCTCGTCAGGGGGGCGGAGCCTATGGA
AAAACGCCAGCAACGCGGCCTTTTTACGGTTCCTGGCCTTTTGCTGGCCTTTTGCTCACATGTTCTTTCC
TGCGTTATCCCCTGATTCTGTGGATAACCGTATTACCGCCTTTGAGTGAGCTGATACCGCTCGCCGCAGC
CGAACGACCGAGCGCAGCGAGTCAGTGAGCGAGGAAGCGGAAGGCGAGAGTAGGGAACTGCCAGGCATCA
AACTAAGCAGAAGGCCCCTGACGGATGGCCTTTTTGCGTTTCTACAAACTCTTTCTGTGTTGTAAAACGA
CGGCCAGTCTTAAGCTCGGGCCCCCTGGGCGGTTCTGATAACGAGTAATCGTTAATCCGCAAATAACGTA
AAAACCCGCTTCGGCGGGTTTTTTTATGGGGGGAGTTTAGGGAAAGAGCATTTGTCAGAATATTTAAGGG
CGCCTGTCACTTTGCTTGATATATGAGAATTATTTAACCTTATAAATGAGAAAAAAGCAACGCACTTTAA
ATAAGATACGTTGCTTTTTCGATTGATGAACACCTATAATTAAACTATTCATCTATTATTTATGATTTTT
TGTATATACAATATTTCTAGTTTGTTAAAGAGAATTAAGAAAATAAATCTCGAAAATAATAAAGGGAAAA
TCAGTTTTTGATATCAAAATTATACATGTCAACGATAATACAAAATATAATACAAACTATAAGATGTTAT
CAGTATTTATTATCATTTAGAATAAATTTTGTGTCGCCCTTAATTGTGAGCGGATAACAATTACGAGCTT
CATGCACAGTGGCGTTGACTCAATATTGGCCATTAGCCATATTATTCATTGGTTATATAGCATAAATCAA
TATTGGCTATTGGCCATTGCATACGTTGTATCTATATCATAATATGTACATTTATATTGGCTCATGTCCA
ATATGACCGCCATGTTGGCATTGATTATTGACTAGTTATTAATAGTAATCAATTACGGGGTCATTAGTTC
ATAGCCCATATATGGAGTTCCGCGTTACATAACTTACGGTAAATGGCCCGCCTGGCTGACCGCCCAACGA
CCCCCGCCCATTGACGTCAATAATGACGTATGTTCCCATAGTAACGCCAATAGGGACTTTCCATTGACGT
CAATGGGTGGAGTATTTACGGTAAACTGCCCACTTGGCAGTACATCAAGTGTATCATATGCCAAGTACGC
CCCCTATTGACGTCAATGACGGTAAATGGCCCGCCTGGCATTATGCCCAGTACATGACCTTATGGGACTT
TCCTACTTGGCAGTACATCTACGTATTAGTCATCGCTATTACCATGGTGATGCGGTTTTGGCAGTACATC
AATGGGCGTGGATAGCGGTTTGACTCACGGGGATTTCCAAGTCTCCACCCCATTGACGTCAATGGGAGTT
TGTTTTGGCACCAAAATCAACGGGACTTTCCAAAATGTCGTAACAACTCCGCCCCATTGACGCAAATGGG
CGGTAGGCGTGTACGGTGGGAGGTCTATATAAGCAGAGCTCGTTTAGTGAACCGTCAGATCGCCTGGAGA
CGCCATCCACGCTGTTTTGACCTCCATAGAAGACACCGGGACCGATCCAGCCTCCGCGGCCGGGAACGGT
GCATTGGAACGCGGATTCCCCGTGCCAAGAGTGACGTAAGTACCGCCTATAGAGTCTATAGGCCCACCCC
CTTGGCTTCGTTAGAACGCGGCTACAATTAATACATAACCTTATGTATCATACACATACGATTTAGGTGA
CACTATAGAATAACATCCACTTTGCCTTTCTCTCCACAGGTGTCCACTCCCAGGTCCAACTGCACCTCGG
TTCTATCGAAAACGCGCCTGCTAGCGCCACCATGAAGACCATCATTGCCCTGAGCTACATCTTCTGCCTG
GTGTTCGCTGCGGCCGCCGCAAGAGGAACAGATAATGGCGAAGCCCTGCCTGAGAGCATCCCATCTGCAC
CTGGAACACTGCCCCACTTCATCGAGGAACCCGACGACGCCTACATCATCAAGAGCAACCCTATCGCTCT
GCGGTGCAAGGCCAGACCTGCCATGCAGATCTTTTTCAAGTGCAACGGCGAGTGGGTGCACCAGAACGAG
CACGTGTCCGAGGAAACACTGGACGAGAGCAGCGGCCTGAAAGTGCGCGAGGTGTTCATCAACGTGACCC
GGCAGCAGGTCGAGGACTTTCACGGCCCTGAGGATTACTGGTGCCAGTGTGTGGCTTGGAGCCACCTGGG
CACAAGCAAGAGCAGAAAAGCCTCTGTGCGGATCGCCTACCTGCGGAAGAACTTCGAGCAGGACCCTCAG
GGCAGAGAGGTGCCAATCGAGGGAATGATCGTGCTGCACTGCAGACCTCCAGAAGGCGTGCCAGCTGCTG
AAGTGGAATGGCTGAAGAACGAGGAACCTATCGACAGCGAGCAGGATGAGAACATCGACACCAGAGCCGA
CCACAACCTGATCATCAGACAGGCCAGACTGAGCGACAGCGGCAACTACACTTGCATGGCCGCCAACATC
GTGGCCAAGAGAAGATCTCTGAGCGCCACCGTGGTGGTGTATGTGAATGGCGGATGGTCCTCCTGGACAG
AGTGGTCCGCCTGCAACGTCCGATGTGGAAGAGGCTGGCAGAAGCGGAGCAGAACCTGTACAAACCCCGC
TCCTCTTAACGGCGGAGCCTTTTGCGAAGGCATGAGCGTGCAGAAGATTACCTGTACCTCTCTGTGCCCC
GTGGACGGCTCTTGGGAAGTTTGGAGCGAGTGGTCTGTGTGCAGCCCCGAGTGTGAACACCTGAGAATCA
GAGAGTGCACAGCCCCTCCACCTAGAAACGGCGGCAAGTTTTGCGAGGGCCTGTCTCAAGAGAGCGAGAA
CTGTACCGACGGCCTGTGCATCCTGGACAAGAAGCCTCTGCACGAGATCAAGCCCCAGAGCATCGAGAAC
GCCTCCGATGGCGCGCCGGAAGATCAAGTTGATCCAAGATTGATTGATGGCAAGGGCGGATCTCTGGAGG
TGCTGTTCCAGGGACCAGGCGGAAGCGGCAATCCCGGCGGCGATCTGGCCCCCCAGATGCTGCGCGAGCT
GCAGGAGACCAATGCCGCCCTGCAGGACGTGCGCGAGCTGCTGCGCCACCGCGTGAAGGAGATCACCTTC
CTGAAGAACACCGTGATGGAGTGCGACGCCTGCGGTATGCAGCCCTCTAGAGGCTCCGGCTCCATCATCC
CAGTTGAGGAGGAGAACCCGGACTTCTGGAACCGCGAGGCAGCCGAGGCCCTGGGTGCCGCCAAGAAGCT
GCAGCCTGCACAGACAGCCGCCAAGAACCTCATCATCTTCCTGGGCGATGGGATGGGGGTGTCTACGGTG
ACAGCTGCCAGGATCCTAAAAGGGCAGAAGAAGGACAAACTGGGGCCTGAGATACCCCTGGCCATGGACC
GCTTCCCATATGTGGCTCTGTCCAAGACATACAATGTAGACAAACATGTGCCAGACAGTGGAGCCACAGC
CACGGCCTACCTGTGCGGGGTCAAGGGCAACTTCCAGACCATTGGCTTGAGTGCAGCCGCCCGCTTTAAC
CAGTGCAACACGACACGCGGCAACGAGGTCATCTCCGTGATGAATCGGGCCAAGAAAGCAGGGAAGTCAG
TGGGAGTGGTAACCACCACACGAGTGCAGCACGCCTCGCCAGCCGGCACCTACGCCCACACGGTGAACCG
CAACTGGTACTCGGACGCCGACGTGCCTGCCTCGGCCCGCCAGGAGGGGTGCCAGGACATCGCTACGCAG
CTCATCTCCAACATGGACATTGACGTGATCCTAGGTGGAGGCCGAAAGTACATGTTTCGCATGGGAACCC
CAGACCCTGAGTACCCAGATGACTACAGCCAAGGTGGGACCAGGCTGGACGGGAAGAATCTGGTGCAGGA
ATGGCTGGCGAAGCGCCAGGGTGCCCGGTATGTGTGGAACCGCACTGAGCTCATGCAGGCTTCCCTGGAC
CCGTCTGTGACCCATCTCATGGGTCTCTTTGAGCCTGGAGACATGAAATACGAGATCCACCGAGACTCCA
CACTGGACCCCTCCCTGATGGAGATGACAGAGGCTGCCCTGCGCCTGCTGAGCAGGAACCCCCGCGGCTT
CTTCCTCTTCGTGGAGGGTGGTCGCATCGACCATGGTCATCATGAAAGCAGGGCTTACCGGGCACTGACT
GAGACGATCATGTTCGACGACGCCATTGAGAGGGCGGGCCAGCTCACCAGCGAGGAGGACACGCTGAGCC
TCGTCACTGCCGACCACTCCCACGTCTTCTCCTTCGGAGGCTACCCCCTGCGAGGGAGCTCCATCTTCGG
GCTGGCCCCTGGCAAGGCCCGGGACAGGAAGGCCTACACGGTCCTCCTATACGGAAACGGTCCAGGCTAT
GTGCTCAAGGACGGCGCCCGGCCGGATGTTACCGAGAGCGAGAGCGGGAGCCCCGAGTATCGGCAGCAGT
CAGCAGTGCCCCTGGACGAAGAGACCCACGCAGGCGAGGACGTGGCGGTGTTCGCGCGCGGCCCGCAGGC
GCACCTGGTTCACGGCGTGCAGGAGCAGACCTTCATAGCGCACGTCATGGCCTTCGCCGCCTGCCTGGAG
CCCTACACCGCCTGCGACCTGGCGCCCCCCGCCGGCACCACCGACGCCGCGCACCCGGGTGGCGGAGGAC
TGAACGACATCTTCGAGGCTCAGAAAATCGAATGGCACGAACATCACCATCACCATCACCATCACCATTA
AGGCCGGCCTGTAGTCACTGGCACAACGCGTTACCCGGTAAGCCAATCGGGTATACACGGTCGTCATACT
GCAGACAGGGTTCTTCTACTTTGCAAGATAGTCTTGAGTAGTAAAATAAATAGATAGAGAAAATCAGCCT
CGACTGTGCCTTCTAGTTGCCAGCCATCTGTTGTTTGCCCCTCCCCCGTGCCTTCCTTGACCCTGGAAGG
TGCCACTCCCACTGTCCTTTCCTAATAAAATGAGGAAATTGCATCACAACACTCAACCCTATCTCGGTCT
ATTCTTTTGATTTATAAGGGATTTTGCCGATTTCGGCCTATTGGTTAAAAAATGAGCTGATTTAACAAAA
ATTTAACGCGAATTAATTCTGTGGAATGTGTGTCAGTTAGGGTGTGGAAAGTCCCCAGGCTCCCCAGCAG
GCAGAAGTATGCAAAGCATGCATCTCAATTAGTCAGCAACCAGGTGTGGAAAGTCCCCAGGCTCCCCAGC
AGGCAGAAGTATGCAAAGCATGCATCTCAATTAGTCAGCAACCATAGTCCCGCCCCTAACTCCGCCCATC
CCGCCCCTAACTCCGCCCAGTTCCGCCCATTCTCCGCCCCATGGCTGACTAATTTTTTTTATTTATGCAG
AGGCCGAGGCCGCCTCTGCCTCTGAGCTATTCCAGAAGTAGTGAGGAGGCTTTTTTGGAGGCCTAGGCTT
TTGCAAAAAGCTCCCGGGAGCTTGTATATCCATTTTCGGATCTGATCAGCACGTGTTGACAATTAATCAT
CGGCATAGTATATCGGCATAGTATAATACGACAAGGTGAGGAACTAAACCATGACCGAGTACAAGCCCAC
GGTGCGCCTCGCCACCCGCGACGACGTCCCCAGGGCCGTACGCACCCTCGCCGCCGCGTTCGCCGACTAC
CCCGCCACGCGCCACACCGTCGATCCGGACCGCCACATCGAGCGGGTCACCGAGCTGCAAGAACTCTTCC
TCACGCGCGTCGGGCTCGACATCGGCAAGGTGTGGGTCGCGGACGACGGCGCCGCGGTGGCGGTCTGGAC
CACGCCGGAGAGCGTCGAAGCGGGGGCGGTGTTCGCCGAGATCGGCCCGCGCATGGCCGAGTTGAGCGGT
TCCCGGCTGGCCGCGCAGCAACAGATGGAAGGCCTCCTGGCGCCGCACCGGCCCAAGGAGCCCGCGTGGT
TCCTGGCCACCGTCGGCGTCTCGCCCGACCACCAGGGCAAGGGTCTGGGCAGCGCCGTCGTGCTCCCCGG
AGTGGAGGCGGCCGAGCGCGCCGGGGTGCCCGCCTTCCTGGAGACATCCGCGCCCCGCAACCTCCCCTTC
TACGAGCGGCTCGGCTTCACCGTCACCGCCGACGTCGAGGTGCCCGAAGGACCGCGCACCTGGTGCATGA
CCCGCAAGCCCGGTGCCTGACACGTGCTACGAGATTTCGATTCCACCGCCGCCTTCTATGAAAGGTTGGG
CTTCGGAATCGTTTTCCGGGACGCCGGCTGGATGATCCTCCAGCGCGGGGATCTCATGCTGGAGTTCTTC
GCCCACCCCAACTTGTTTATTGCAGCTTATAATGGTTACAAATAAAGCAATAGCATCACAAATTTCACAA
ATAAAGCATTTTTTTCACTGCATTCTAGTTGTGGTTTGTCCAAACTCATCAATGTATCTTATCATGTCTG
TATACCGTCGACCTCTAGCTAGAGCTTGGCGTAATCATGGTCATTACCAATGCTTAATCAGTGAGGCACC
TATCTCAGCGATCTGTCTATTTCGTTCATCCATAGTTGCCTGACTCCCCGTCGTGTAGATAACTACGATA
CGGGAGGGCTTACCATCTGGCCCCAGCGCTGCGATGATACCGCGAGAACCACGCTCACCGGCTCCGGATT
TATCAGCAATAAACCAGCCAGCCGGAAGGGCCGAGCGCAGAAGTGGTCCTGCAACTTTATCCGCCTCCAT
CCAGTCTATTAATTGTTGCCGGGAAGCTAGAGTAAGTAGTTCGCCAGTTAATAGTTTGCGCAACGTTGTT
GCCATCGCTACAGGCATCGTGGTGTCACGCTCGTCGTTTGGTATGGCTTCATTCAGCTCCGGTTCCCAAC
GATCAAGGCGAGTTACATGATCCCCCATGTTGTGCAAAAAAGCGGTTAGCTCCTTCGGTCCTCCGATCGT
TGTCAGAAGTAAGTTGGCCGCAGTGTTATCACTCATGGTTATGGCAGCACTGCATAATTCTCTTACTGTC
ATGCCATCCGTAAGATGCTTTTCTGTGACTGGTGAGTACTCAACCAAGTCATTCTGAGAATAGTGTATGC
GGCGACCGAGTTGCTCTTGCCCGGCGTCAATACGGGATAATACCGCGCCACATAGCAGAACTTTAAAAGT
GCTCATCATTGGAAAACGTTCTTCGGGGCGAAAACTCTCAAGGATCTTACCGCTGTTGAGATCCAGTTCG
ATGTAACCCACTCGTGCACCCAACTGATCTTCAGCATCTTTTACTTTCACCAGCGTTTCTGGGTGAGCAA
AAACAGGAAGGCAAAATGCCGCAAAAAAGGGAATAAGGGCGACACGGAAATGTTGAATACTCATATTCTT
CCTT
Features (pLannotate 1.2.2; 24 found; start..end, strand, type, name):
    119..143     -  CDS            KanR (fragment): aminoglycoside phosphotransferase; aph(3')-Ia; confers resistance to kanamycin
    254..842     +  rep_origin     ori: high-copy-number ColE1/pMB1/pBR322/pUC origin of replication
   1067..1084    +  terminator     rrnB T2 terminator (fragment): transcription terminator T2 from the E. coli rrnB gene
   1109..1128    -  CDS            lacZα (fragment): LacZα fragment of β-galactosidase; lacZ fragment
   1584..1600    +  protein_bind   lac operator: The lac repressor binds to the lac operator to inhibit transcription in E. coli. This inhibition can be relieved by adding lactose or isopropyl-β-D-thiogalactopyranoside (IPTG). lac repressor encoded by lacI
   1843..2146    +  enhancer       CMV enhancer: human cytomegalovirus immediate early enhancer
   2147..2350    +  promoter       CMV promoter: human cytomegalovirus (CMV) immediate early promoter
   2486..2529    +  intron         CMV intron (fragment): modified intron A from human cytomegalovirus
   2581..2599    +  promoter       SP6 promoter: promoter for bacteriophage SP6 RNA polymerase
   2603..2640    +  CDS            IgH signal sequence (fragment): signal sequence from the mouse immunoglobulin heavy chain variable region
   2743..3789    +  CDS            UNC5D (fragment): UNC5D_HUMAN - Also known as KIAA1777, UNC5H4 From Homo sapiens (Human).
   3886..4065    +  CDS            Comp (fragment): COMP_RAT - Experimental evidence at protein level: Swiss-Prot protein existence level 1. May play a role in the structural integrity of cartilage via its interaction with other extracellular matrix proteins such as the collagens and fibronectin. Can mediate the interaction of chondrocytes with the cartilage extracellular matrix through interaction with cell surface integrin receptors. Could play a role in the pathogenesis of osteoarthritis. Potent suppressor of apoptosis in both primary chondrocytes and transformed cells. Suppresses apoptosis by blocking the activation of caspase-3 and by indu
   4053..5505    +  CDS            SEAP (fragment): secreted alkaline phosphatase from human placenta The natural enzyme has a C-terminal transmembrane sequence that is replaced by a GPI anchor.
   5530..5571    +  CDS            AviTag™ (fragment): peptide tag that allows for enzymatic biotinylation
   5575..5598    +  CDS            8xHis: 8xHis affinity tag
   5744..5855    +  polyA_signal   bGH poly(A) signal: bovine growth hormone polyadenylation signal
   5856..5964    +  rep_origin     f1 ori (fragment): f1 bacteriophage origin of replication; arrow indicates direction of (+) strand synthesis
   5978..6307    +  promoter       SV40 promoter: SV40 enhancer and early promoter
   6355..6402    +  promoter       EM7 promoter: synthetic bacterial promoter&nbsp
   6421..7020    +  CDS            PuroR (fragment): puromycin N-acetyltransferase; pac from Streptomyces; confers resistance to puromycin
   7030..7155    +  CDS            ble (fragment): BLE_KLEPN - Experimental evidence at protein level: Swiss-Prot protein existence level 1. Binding protein with a strong affinity to the bleomycin family of antibiotics. Binds to CL990; an antimitotic-antibiotic compound. From Klebsiella pneumoniae.
   7150..7271    +  polyA_signal   SV40 poly(A) signal: SV40 polyadenylation signal
   7324..8184    -  CDS            AmpR: β-lactamase; bla; confers resistance to ampicillin, carbenicillin, and related antibiotics
   8187..89      -  promoter       AmpR promoter (fragment) (across the origin): bla
