[The description below was written by a language model from this plasmid's Addgene catalogue record and pLannotate feature annotations shown in this document.]
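Description:
pD649-HAsp-UNC5D-COMP5AP-AviTag-9xHis is a mammalian expression plasmid built on the pD649 backbone for producing a secreted, multimerised form of the extracellular domain of human UNC5D, a cell-surface protein. It is propagated in E. coli as a high-copy plasmid through a ColE1/pUC-type origin and selected with ampicillin via the β-lactamase gene. The feature table also shows an SV40 promoter/EM7 promoter unit driving a puromycin N-acetyltransferase coding sequence followed by an SV40 polyadenylation signal, which could in principle allow selection in mammalian cells, although the record does not describe that use. Short annotated fragments of KanR, lacZα, ble and the f1 origin appear to be backbone remnants rather than functional parts.

The expression cassette uses the CMV enhancer and immediate-early promoter, with a fragment of CMV intron A and an SP6 promoter lying just upstream of the open reading frame. The name indicates an HA signal peptide (HAsp), whereas the automated annotation labels the leader region as a fragment of an IgH signal sequence. In either case a signal peptide directs the fusion into the secretory pathway. The roughly 1 kb UNC5D ectodomain segment, cloned between retained NotI and AscI sites, is followed in frame by the coiled-coil region of rat cartilage oligomeric matrix protein (COMP), which drives pentamerisation, then human placental alkaline phosphatase as an enzymatic reporter. An AviTag for enzymatic biotinylation and a polyhistidine tag for purification complete the fusion; the name gives 9xHis, while the annotation shows 8xHis. A bGH polyadenylation signal ends the transcript.

The high-avidity, reporter-bearing protein suits extracellular binding assays, consistent with the associated human IgSF cell-surface interactome screen. The depositor notes that some plasmids in this collection may carry an IS4-like transposase insertion upstream of the CMV promoter; none is annotated here.
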