Addgene plasmid #157353: pD649-HAsp-UNC5D-COMP5AP-AviTag-9xHis
Purpose: Mammalian expression of cell-surface protein extracellular domain fused to COMP5AP-AviTag-9xHis. Protein is secreted from cells.
Depositing lab: Chris Garcia. Depositing organization: Stanford University. Publication: A Human IgSF Cell-Surface Interactome Reveals a Complex Network of Protein-Protein Interactions. Wojtowicz WM, Vielmetter J, Fernandes RA, Siepe DH, Eastman CL, Chisholm GB, Cox S, Klock H, Anderson PW, Rue SM, Miller JJ, Glaser SM, Bragstad ML, Vance J, Lam AW, Lesley SA, Zinn K, Garcia KC. Cell. 2020 Aug 20;182(4):1027-1043.e17. doi: 10.1016/j.cell.2020.07.025. PubMed 32822567.
Backbone
  Vector backbone: pD649
  Backbone size w/o insert (bp): 7153
  Vector type: Mammalian Expression
Growth in bacteria
  Bacterial resistance: Ampicillin, 100 μg/mL
  Growth temperature: 37°C
  Growth strain: DH5alpha
  Copy number: High Copy
Gene/Insert
  Gene/Insert name: UNC5D
  Species: H. sapiens (human)
  Insert size (bp): 1041
  Entrez Gene: UNC5D (a.k.a. Unc5h4, FLJ16019, KIAA1777, PRO34692)
  Promoter: CMV/SP6
  Tag / fusion protein: COMP5AP-AviTag-9xHis (C terminal on backbone)
  Cloning method: Restriction Enzyme; 5′ cloning site GCGGCCGC (not destroyed); 3′ cloning site GGCGCGCC (not destroyed)
  Sequencing primers: 5′ ATTTAGGTGACACTATAG; 3′ CGTCGCACTCCATCACGGTG
Resource information
  A portion of this plasmid was derived from a plasmid made by: synthesis by ThermoFisher
Terms and licenses: Academic/Nonprofit Terms; Industry Terms: Not Available to Industry
Depositor comments: Some plasmids in this collection may have an IS4-like element ISVsa5 family transposase upstream of the CMV promoter.
How to cite: pD649-HAsp-UNC5D-COMP5AP-AviTag-9xHis was a gift from Chris Garcia (Addgene plasmid # 157353 ; http://n2t.net/addgene:157353 ; RRID:Addgene_157353)
