>Addgene plasmid #157353 | pD649-HAsp-UNC5D-COMP5AP-AviTag-9xHis | depositor partial sequence | sequence record 303816 | insert (extracellular domain)
GCAAGAGGAACAGATAATGGCGAAGCCCTGCCTGAGAGCATCCCATCTGCACCTGGAACACTGCCCCACT
TCATCGAGGAACCCGACGACGCCTACATCATCAAGAGCAACCCTATCGCTCTGCGGTGCAAGGCCAGACC
TGCCATGCAGATCTTTTTCAAGTGCAACGGCGAGTGGGTGCACCAGAACGAGCACGTGTCCGAGGAAACA
CTGGACGAGAGCAGCGGCCTGAAAGTGCGCGAGGTGTTCATCAACGTGACCCGGCAGCAGGTCGAGGACT
TTCACGGCCCTGAGGATTACTGGTGCCAGTGTGTGGCTTGGAGCCACCTGGGCACAAGCAAGAGCAGAAA
AGCCTCTGTGCGGATCGCCTACCTGCGGAAGAACTTCGAGCAGGACCCTCAGGGCAGAGAGGTGCCAATC
GAGGGAATGATCGTGCTGCACTGCAGACCTCCAGAAGGCGTGCCAGCTGCTGAAGTGGAATGGCTGAAGA
ACGAGGAACCTATCGACAGCGAGCAGGATGAGAACATCGACACCAGAGCCGACCACAACCTGATCATCAG
ACAGGCCAGACTGAGCGACAGCGGCAACTACACTTGCATGGCCGCCAACATCGTGGCCAAGAGAAGATCT
CTGAGCGCCACCGTGGTGGTGTATGTGAATGGCGGATGGTCCTCCTGGACAGAGTGGTCCGCCTGCAACG
TCCGATGTGGAAGAGGCTGGCAGAAGCGGAGCAGAACCTGTACAAACCCCGCTCCTCTTAACGGCGGAGC
CTTTTGCGAAGGCATGAGCGTGCAGAAGATTACCTGTACCTCTCTGTGCCCCGTGGACGGCTCTTGGGAA
GTTTGGAGCGAGTGGTCTGTGTGCAGCCCCGAGTGTGAACACCTGAGAATCAGAGAGTGCACAGCCCCTC
CACCTAGAAACGGCGGCAAGTTTTGCGAGGGCCTGTCTCAAGAGAGCGAGAACTGTACCGACGGCCTGTG
CATCCTGGACAAGAAGCCTCTGCACGAGATCAAGCCCCAGAGCATCGAGAACGCCTCCGAT
